Addgene plasmid #100281: pCAGGS-hPhyB-mCherry-HRasCT
Purpose: Expresses Phytochrome B (1-908 aa) fused with mCherry and Hras C-terminus in mammalian cells
Depositing lab: Kazuhiro Aoki. Depositing organization: National Institute for Basic Biology. Publication: Efficient synthesis of phycocyanobilin in mammalian cells for optogenetic control of cell signaling. Uda Y, Goto Y, Oda S, Kohchi T, Matsuda M, Aoki K. Proc Natl Acad Sci U S A. 2017 Oct 24. pii: 201707190. doi: 10.1073/pnas.1707190114. PubMed 29078307.
Backbone
  Vector backbone: pCAGGS
  Backbone manufacturer: Junichi Miyazaki (Osaka University, Japan)
  Backbone size w/o insert (bp): 4870
  Total vector size (bp): 8551
  Vector type: Mammalian Expression
Growth in bacteria
  Bacterial resistance: Ampicillin, 100 μg/mL
  Growth temperature: 37°C
  Growth strain: DH5alpha
  Copy number: High Copy
Gene/Insert
  Gene/Insert name: Phytochrome B (alt name: PhyB)
  Species: A. thaliana (mustard weed)
  Mutation: Human codon optimized PhyB (1-908 aa)
  GenBank ID: NM_001335612.1
  Entrez Gene: PHYB (a.k.a. AT2G18790, HY3, MSF3.17, MSF3_17, OOP1, OUT OF PHASE 1, PHYTOCHROME B, phytochrome B)
  Promoter: CAG promoter
  Tag / fusion protein: mCherry fused with HRas C-terminus for plasma membrane localization. (C terminal on insert)
  Cloning method: Restriction Enzyme; 5′ cloning site EcoRI (not destroyed); 3′ cloning site NotI (not destroyed)
  Sequencing primers: 5′ catgttcatgccttcttctttttcc; 3′ agatgctcaaggggcttcatgatg
Terms and licenses: Academic/Nonprofit Terms; Industry Terms: Not Available to Industry
Depositor comments: Expression vector of PhyB-mCherry-HRasCT in mammalian cells. Of note, the expression level of PIF3-mEGFP must be comparable or lower than that of PhyB. We usually co-transfect pCAGGS-PhyB-mCherry-HRasCT and pCAGGS-PIF3-mEGFP plasmids into HeLa cells with lipofection in a 50:1 ratio. mCherry has a G229L mutation that does not affect function.
How to cite: pCAGGS-hPhyB-mCherry-HRasCT was a gift from Kazuhiro Aoki (Addgene plasmid # 100281 ; http://n2t.net/addgene:100281 ; RRID:Addgene_100281)
