[The description below was written by a language model from this plasmid's Addgene catalogue record and pLannotate feature annotations shown in this document.]
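Description:
pCAGGS-hPhyB-mCherry-HRasCT is a mammalian expression plasmid built on the pCAGGS backbone. It is propagated in E. coli through a high-copy ColE1/pUC-type origin and selected with ampicillin via the β-lactamase gene. Expression is driven by the CAG promoter, annotated here as its three parts: the human CMV immediate-early enhancer, the chicken β-actin promoter, and a chimeric chicken β-actin/rabbit β-globin intron. The transcript ends at a rabbit β-globin polyadenylation signal. The backbone also carries an SV40 origin of replication with an adjacent SV40 poly(A) signal, plus remnants of lac promoter/operator and lacI sequence that have no evident role in the design. No mammalian selection marker is annotated, which fits use by transient transfection. The catalogue gives a total size of 8,551 bp, whereas the depositor's full sequence used for annotation is 8,231 nt; the record does not explain the difference.

The insert, cloned between EcoRI and NotI, is a human codon-optimised fragment of Arabidopsis thaliana phytochrome B (residues 1–908). It is fused at its C terminus to mCherry and then to a short C-terminal segment of human H-Ras, which directs the fusion to the plasma membrane. The depositor notes a G229L substitution in mCherry that does not affect function. The construct provides the membrane-anchored, red-labelled half of a PhyB–PIF light-inducible dimerisation system for optogenetic control of cell signalling, from work on producing the phycocyanobilin chromophore in mammalian cells. It is co-transfected with a PIF3-mEGFP plasmid, and the depositor stresses that PIF3 levels should be comparable to or lower than those of PhyB, so the PhyB plasmid is supplied in large excess.
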