Features (pLannotate 1.2.2; 19 found; start..end, strand, type, name):
      9..388     +  enhancer       CMV enhancer: human cytomegalovirus immediate early enhancer
    390..665     +  promoter       chicken β-actin promoter: No description available
    666..1682    +  intron         chimeric intron: chimera between introns from chicken β-actin and rabbit β-globin
   1680..1739    +  CDS            HBB (fragment): HBB_LEPEU - Experimental evidence at protein level: Swiss-Prot protein existence level 1. Involved in oxygen transport from the lung to the various peripheral tissues. From Lepus europaeus (European hare).
   1740..4463    +  CDS            PHYB (fragment): PHYB_ARATH - Also known as HY3 From Arabidopsis thaliana (Mouse-ear cress).
   4473..5174    +  CDS            mCherry: mCherry is a basic (constitutively fluorescent) red fluorescent protein published in 2004, derived from Discosoma sp.. It is reported to be a very rapidly-maturing monomer with low acid sensitivity.
   5181..5243    +  CDS            H-Ras (fragment): human small GTPase proto-oncoprotein
   5318..5373    +  polyA_signal   β-globin poly(A) signal: rabbit β-globin polyadenylation signal (Gil and Proudfoot, 1987)
   5758..5774    -  protein_bind   lac operator: The lac repressor binds to the lac operator to inhibit transcription in E. coli. This inhibition can be relieved by adding lactose or isopropyl-β-D-thiogalactopyranoside (IPTG). lac repressor encoded by lacI
   5782..5812    -  promoter       lac promoter: promoter for the E. coli lac operon
   5827..5848    -  protein_bind   CAP binding site: CAP binding activates transcription in the presence of cAMP. E. coli catabolite activator protein
   5861..5900    -  CDS            lacI (fragment): lac repressor; lacI; The lac repressor binds to the lac operator to inhibit transcription in E. coli. This inhibition can be relieved by adding lactose or isopropyl-β-D-thiogalactopyranoside (IPTG).
   5907..5929    +  promoter       SV40 promoter (fragment): SV40 enhancer and early promoter
   5953..6088    +  rep_origin     SV40 ori: SV40 origin of replication
   6108..6242    +  polyA_signal   SV40 poly(A) signal: SV40 polyadenylation signal
   6244..6298    -  CDS            lacI (fragment): lac repressor; lacI; The lac repressor binds to the lac operator to inhibit transcription in E. coli. This inhibition can be relieved by adding lactose or isopropyl-β-D-thiogalactopyranoside (IPTG).
   6481..7069    -  rep_origin     ori: high-copy-number ColE1/pMB1/pBR322/pUC origin of replication
   7240..8100    -  CDS            AmpR: β-lactamase; bla; confers resistance to ampicillin, carbenicillin, and related antibiotics
   8101..8205    -  promoter       AmpR promoter: bla
>Addgene plasmid #100281 | pCAGGS-hPhyB-mCherry-HRasCT | depositor full sequence | sequence record 197245 | pCAGGS-hPhyB-mCherry-HRasCT sequence 8231 bps
GGTCGATCGACATTGATTATTGACTAGTTATTAATAGTAATCAATTACGGGGTCATTAGTTCATAGCCCA
TATATGGAGTTCCGCGTTACATAACTTACGGTAAATGGCCCGCCTGGCTGACCGCCCAACGACCCCCGCC
CATTGACGTCAATAATGACGTATGTTCCCATAGTAACGCCAATAGGGACTTTCCATTGACGTCAATGGGT
GGAGTATTTACGGTAAACTGCCCACTTGGCAGTACATCAAGTGTATCATATGCCAAGTACGCCCCCTATT
GACGTCAATGACGGTAAATGGCCCGCCTGGCATTATGCCCAGTACATGACCTTATGGGACTTTCCTACTT
GGCAGTACATCTACGTATTAGTCATCGCTATTACCATGGTCGAGGTGAGCCCCACGTTCTGCTTCACTCT
CCCCATCTCCCCCCCCTCCCCACCCCCAATTTTGTATTTATTTATTTTTTAATTATTTTGTGCAGCGATG
GGGGCGGGGGGGGGGGGGGCGCGCGCCAGGCGGGGCGGGGCGGGGGCGAGGGCGGGGCGGGGCGAGGCGG
AGAGGTGCGGCGGCAGCCAATCAGAGCGGCGCGCTCCGAAAGTTTCCTTTTATGGCGAGGCGGCGGCGGC
GGCGGCCCTATAAAAAGCGAAGCGCGCGGCGGGCGGGAGTCGCTGCGTTGCCTTCGCCCCGTGCCCCGCT
CCGCGCCGCCTCGCGCCGCCCGCCCCGGCTCTGACTGACCGCGTTACTCCCACAGGTGAGCGGGCGGGAC
GGCCCTTCTCCTCCGGGCTGTAATTAGCGCTTGGTTTAATGACGGCTCGTTTCTTTTCTGTGGCTGCGTG
AAAGCCTTAAAGGGCTCCGGGAGGGCCCTTTGTGCGGGGGGGAGCGGCTCGGGGGGTGCGTGCGTGTGTG
TGTGCGTGGGGAGCGCCGCGTGCGGCCCGCGCTGCCCGGCGGCTGTGAGCGCTGCGGGCGCGGCGCGGGG
CTTTGTGCGCTCCGCGTGTGCGCGAGGGGAGCGCGGCCGGGGGCGGTGCCCCGCGGTGCGGGGGGGCTGC
GAGGGGAACAAAGGCTGCGTGCGGGGTGTGTGCGTGGGGGGGTGAGCAGGGGGTGTGGGCGCGGCGGTCG
GGCTGTAACCCCCCCCTGCACCCCCCTCCCCGAGTTGCTGAGCACGGCCCGGCTTCGGGTGCGGGGCTCC
GTGCGGGGCGTGGCGCGGGGCTCGCCGTGCCGGGCGGGGGGTGGCGGCAGGTGGGGGTGCCGGGCGGGGC
GGGGCCGCCTCGGGCCGGGGAGGGCTCGGGGGAGGGGCGCGGCGGCCCCCGGAGCGCCGGCGGCTGTCGA
GGCGCGGCGAGCCGCAGCCATTGCCTTTTATGGTAATCGTGCGAGAGGGCGCAGGGACTTCCTTTGTCCC
AAATCTGTGCGGAGCCGAAATCTGGGAGGCGCCGCCGCACCCCCTCTAGCGGGCGCGGGGCGAAGCGGTG
CGGCGCCGGCAGGAAGGAAATGGGCGGGGAGGGCCTTCGTGCGTCGCCGCGCCGCCGTCCCCTTCTCCCT
CTCCAGCCTCGGGGCTGTCCGCGGGGGGACGGCTGCCTTCGGGGGGGACGGGGCAGGGCGGGGTTCGGCT
TCTGGCGTGTGACCGGCGGCTCTAGCTAGAGCCTCTGCTAACCATGTTCATGCCTTCTTCTTTTTCCTAC
AGCTCCTGGGCAACGTGCTGGTTATTGTGCTGTCTCATCATTTTGGCAAAGAATTCACCATGGTGTCAGG
AGTGGGAGGAAGCGGAGGCGGCAGAGGAGGCGGGAGAGGAGGCGAGGAAGAGCCAAGCTCCTCTCACACT
CCCAACAATCGGAGAGGGGGAGAGCAGGCTCAGAGTTCAGGCACTAAGTCCCTGAGGCCCCGCTCTAACA
CCGAATCCATGTCTAAAGCCATCCAGCAGTACACCGTGGATGCTAGGCTGCATGCCGTGTTTGAACAGTC
CGGGGAGTCTGGAAAGAGTTTCGACTACAGTCAGTCACTGAAAACCACAACTTATGGGAGCTCCGTGCCC
GAGCAGCAGATTACAGCTTACCTGAGCAGGATCCAGAGGGGAGGATATATTCAGCCTTTTGGATGCATGA
TCGCTGTGGATGAGTCTAGTTTCCGGATCATTGGGTACTCTGAAAATGCCAGAGAGATGCTGGGAATCAT
GCCACAGAGTGTGCCCACTCTGGAAAAGCCTGAGATTCTGGCCATGGGCACCGACGTGCGGTCTCTGTTT
ACATCAAGCTCCTCTATCCTGCTGGAGCGGGCTTTCGTGGCCAGAGAAATCACTCTGCTGAACCCAGTGT
GGATTCACAGCAAGAATACCGGCAAACCCTTTTATGCCATCCTGCATAGGATTGACGTGGGGGTGGTCAT
CGATCTGGAACCTGCTCGCACCGAGGATCCAGCCCTGAGCATTGCTGGCGCCGTGCAGTCCCAGAAGCTG
GCTGTGAGAGCCATCAGCCAGCTGCAGGCCCTGCCAGGAGGCGACATCAAGCTGCTGTGCGATACAGTGG
TGGAGTCCGTGAGGGACCTGACTGGATACGATCGCGTGATGGTGTATAAGTTCCACGAAGACGAGCATGG
CGAAGTGGTGGCCGAGAGCAAAAGGGACGATCTGGAGCCTTACATCGGCCTGCACTATCCTGCTACCGAT
ATTCCACAGGCCTCCCGCTTCCTGTTTAAGCAGAACCGGGTGAGAATGATCGTGGACTGTAATGCTACAC
CAGTGCTGGTGGTGCAGGACGATCGGCTGACCCAGAGTATGTGCCTGGTGGGATCAACACTGAGAGCCCC
CCACGGCTGTCATAGCCAGTACATGGCTAACATGGGGTCAATTGCCAGCCTGGCTATGGCCGTGATCATT
AACGGCAATGAGGACGATGGGAGCAATGTGGCCTCCGGGAGGAGTTCAATGCGCCTGTGGGGACTGGTGG
TGTGCCACCATACAAGCTCCCGGTGTATCCCATTTCCCCTGAGATATGCTTGCGAGTTTCTGATGCAGGC
CTTCGGCCTGCAGCTGAACATGGAGCTGCAGCTGGCCCTGCAGATGAGCGAAAAGCGGGTGCTGAGAACC
CAGACACTGCTGTGCGACATGCTGCTGAGGGATTCCCCAGCTGGAATCGTGACCCAGAGCCCTTCCATTA
TGGACCTGGTGAAGTGTGATGGAGCCGCTTTCCTGTACCACGGCAAATACTATCCACTGGGAGTGGCTCC
TTCCGAGGTGCAGATCAAGGATGTGGTGGAATGGCTGCTGGCTAATCATGCCGACTCTACAGGCCTGTCC
ACTGACTCTCTGGGCGATGCTGGATACCCTGGAGCCGCTGCCCTGGGAGATGCCGTGTGCGGAATGGCTG
TGGCCTATATTACAAAAAGGGACTTCCTGTTTTGGTTCCGCAGCCACACTGCTAAGGAGATCAAATGGGG
GGGAGCCAAGCACCATCCTGAAGATAAAGACGATGGCCAGCGGATGCATCCAAGATCTAGTTTTCAGGCC
TTCCTGGAGGTGGTGAAGTCTCGGAGTCAGCCATGGGAAACCGCTGAGATGGATGCCATCCACAGTCTGC
AGCTGATTCTGAGAGACTCTTTTAAGGAGAGTGAGGCTGCCATGAACTCAAAAGTGGTGGACGGAGTGGT
GCAGCCTTGCAGGGATATGGCTGGCGAACAGGGAATCGACGAGCTGGGAGCTGTGGCTAGGGAAATGGTG
CGCCTGATCGAGACTGCCACCGTGCCAATTTTCGCTGTGGACGCCGGCGGGTGTATCAACGGCTGGAATG
CTAAGATTGCCGAGCTGACAGGCCTGTCCGTGGAAGAGGCCATGGGGAAAAGTCTGGTGTCAGATCTGAT
CTATAAGGAAAACGAGGCTACAGTGAACAAGCTGCTGTCTAGGGCCCTGCGCGGAGACGAAGAGAAGAAC
GTGGAGGTGAAGCTGAAAACTTTTAGTCCCGAACTGCAGGGCAAGGCCGTGTTCGTGGTGGTGAATGCCT
GCTCAAGCAAAGATTACCTGAACAATATCGTGGGCGTGTGCTTTGTGGGACAGGACGTGACCTCTCAGAA
GATCGTGATGGATAAATTCATCAACATCCAGGGCGACTATAAGGCCATCGTGCACAGCCCTAATCCACTG
ATCCCCCCTATTTTCGCTGCCGACGAAAACACCTGCTGTCTGGAGTGGAATATGGCCATGGAAAAGCTGA
CAGGATGGTCAAGAAGCGAAGTGATCGGCAAAATGATTGTGGGAGAAGTGTTTGGCTCCTGCTGTATGCT
GAAGGGCCCAGATGCTCTGACTAAATTCATGATCGTGCTGCATAACGCCATTGGAGGCCAGGACACCGAT
AAGTTTCCCTTCCCTTTCTTTGACAGGAACGGGAAATTCGTGCAGGCTCTGCTGACCGCCAATAAGCGCG
TGTCACTGGAGGGGAAAGTGATCGGAGCCTTTTGCTTCCTGCAGATTCCCAGCGGCGGCCGCATGGTGAG
CAAGGGCGAGGAGGATAACATGGCCATCATCAAGGAGTTCATGCGCTTCAAGGTGCACATGGAGGGCTCC
GTGAACGGCCACGAGTTCGAGATCGAGGGCGAGGGCGAGGGCCGCCCCTACGAGGGCACCCAGACCGCCA
AGCTGAAGGTGACCAAGGGTGGCCCCCTGCCCTTCGCCTGGGACATCCTGTCCCCTCAGTTCATGTACGG
CTCCAAGGCCTACGTGAAGCACCCCGCCGACATCCCCGACTACTTGAAGCTGTCCTTCCCCGAGGGCTTC
AAGTGGGAGCGCGTGATGAACTTCGAGGACGGCGGCGTGGTGACCGTGACCCAGGACTCCTCCCTGCAGG
ACGGCGAGTTCATCTACAAGGTGAAGCTGCGCGGCACCAACTTCCCCTCCGACGGCCCCGTAATGCAGAA
GAAGACCATGGGCTGGGAGGCCTCCTCCGAGCGGATGTACCCCGAGGACGGCGCCCTGAAGGGCGAGATC
AAGCAGAGGCTGAAGCTGAAGGACGGCGGCCACTACGACGCTGAGGTCAAGACCACCTACAAGGCCAAGA
AGCCCGTGCAGCTGCCCGGCGCCTACAACGTCAACATCAAGTTGGACATCACCTCCCACAACGAGGACTA
CACCATCGTGGAACAGTACGAACGCGCCGAGGGCCGCCACTCCACTCTCGGCATGGACGAGCTGTCTAGA
AAGCTGAACCCTCCTGATGAGAGTGGCCCCGGCTGCATGAGCTGCAAGTGTGTGCTCTCCTGACTCGACG
GATCTTTTTCCCTCTGCCAAAAATTATGGGGACATCATGAAGCCCCTTGAGCATCTGACTTCTGGCTAAT
AAAGGAAATTTATTTTCATTGCAATAGTGTGTTGGAATTTTTTGTGTCTCTCACTCGGAAGGACATATGG
GAGGGCAAATCATTTAAAACATCAGAATGAGTATTTGGTTTAGAGTTTGGCAACATATGCCCATATGCTG
GCTGCCATGAACAAAGGTTGGCTATAAAGAGGTCATCAGTATATGAAACAGCCCCCTGCTGTCCATTCCT
TATTCCATAGAAAAGCCTTGACTTGAGGTTAGATTTTTTTTATATTTTGTTTTGTGTTATTTTTTTCTTT
AACATCCCTAAAATTTTCCTTACATGTTTTACTAGCCAGATTTTTCCTCCTCTCCTGACTACTCCCAGTC
ATAGCTGTCCCTCTTCTCTTATGGAGATCCCTCGACCTGCAGCCCAAGCTTGGCGTAATCATGGTCATAG
CTGTTTCCTGTGTGAAATTGTTATCCGCTCACAATTCCACACAACATACGAGCCGGAAGCATAAAGTGTA
AAGCCTGGGGTGCCTAATGAGTGAGCTAACTCACATTAATTGCGTTGCGCTCACTGCCCGCTTTCCAGTC
GGGAAACCTGTCGTGCCAGCGGATCCGCATCTCAATTAGTCAGCAACCATAGTCCCGCCCCTAACTCCGC
CCATCCCGCCCCTAACTCCGCCCAGTTCCGCCCATTCTCCGCCCCATGGCTGACTAATTTTTTTTATTTA
TGCAGAGGCCGAGGCCGCCTCGGCCTCTGAGCTATTCCAGAAGTAGTGAGGAGGCTTTTTTGGAGGCCTA
GGCTTTTGCAAAAAGCTAACTTGTTTATTGCAGCTTATAATGGTTACAAATAAAGCAATAGCATCACAAA
TTTCACAAATAAAGCATTTTTTTCACTGCATTCTAGTTGTGGTTTGTCCAAACTCATCAATGTATCTTAT
CATGTCTGGATCCGCTGCATTAATGAATCGGCCAACGCGCGGGGAGAGGCGGTTTGCGTATTGGGCGCTC
TTCCGCTTCCTCGCTCACTGACTCGCTGCGCTCGGTCGTTCGGCTGCGGCGAGCGGTATCAGCTCACTCA
AAGGCGGTAATACGGTTATCCACAGAATCAGGGGATAACGCAGGAAAGAACATGTGAGCAAAAGGCCAGC
AAAAGGCCAGGAACCGTAAAAAGGCCGCGTTGCTGGCGTTTTTCCATAGGCTCCGCCCCCCTGACGAGCA
TCACAAAAATCGACGCTCAAGTCAGAGGTGGCGAAACCCGACAGGACTATAAAGATACCAGGCGTTTCCC
CCTGGAAGCTCCCTCGTGCGCTCTCCTGTTCCGACCCTGCCGCTTACCGGATACCTGTCCGCCTTTCTCC
CTTCGGGAAGCGTGGCGCTTTCTCATAGCTCACGCTGTAGGTATCTCAGTTCGGTGTAGGTCGTTCGCTC
CAAGCTGGGCTGTGTGCACGAACCCCCCGTTCAGCCCGACCGCTGCGCCTTATCCGGTAACTATCGTCTT
GAGTCCAACCCGGTAAGACACGACTTATCGCCACTGGCAGCAGCCACTGGTAACAGGATTAGCAGAGCGA
GGTATGTAGGCGGTGCTACAGAGTTCTTGAAGTGGTGGCCTAACTACGGCTACACTAGAAGAACAGTATT
TGGTATCTGCGCTCTGCTGAAGCCAGTTACCTTCGGAAAAAGAGTTGGTAGCTCTTGATCCGGCAAACAA
ACCACCGCTGGTAGCGGTGGTTTTTTTGTTTGCAAGCAGCAGATTACGCGCAGAAAAAAAGGATCTCAAG
AAGATCCTTTGATCTTTTCTACGGGGTCTGACGCTCAGTGGAACGAAAACTCACGTTAAGGGATTTTGGT
CATGAGATTATCAAAAAGGATCTTCACCTAGATCCTTTTAAATTAAAAATGAAGTTTTAAATCAATCTAA
AGTATATATGAGTAAACTTGGTCTGACAGTTACCAATGCTTAATCAGTGAGGCACCTATCTCAGCGATCT
GTCTATTTCGTTCATCCATAGTTGCCTGACTCCCCGTCGTGTAGATAACTACGATACGGGAGGGCTTACC
ATCTGGCCCCAGTGCTGCAATGATACCGCGAGACCCACGCTCACCGGCTCCAGATTTATCAGCAATAAAC
CAGCCAGCCGGAAGGGCCGAGCGCAGAAGTGGTCCTGCAACTTTATCCGCCTCCATCCAGTCTATTAATT
GTTGCCGGGAAGCTAGAGTAAGTAGTTCGCCAGTTAATAGTTTGCGCAACGTTGTTGCCATTGCTACAGG
CATCGTGGTGTCACGCTCGTCGTTTGGTATGGCTTCATTCAGCTCCGGTTCCCAACGATCAAGGCGAGTT
ACATGATCCCCCATGTTGTGCAAAAAAGCGGTTAGCTCCTTCGGTCCTCCGATCGTTGTCAGAAGTAAGT
TGGCCGCAGTGTTATCACTCATGGTTATGGCAGCACTGCATAATTCTCTTACTGTCATGCCATCCGTAAG
ATGCTTTTCTGTGACTGGTGAGTACTCAACCAAGTCATTCTGAGAATAGTGTATGCGGCGACCGAGTTGC
TCTTGCCCGGCGTCAATACGGGATAATACCGCGCCACATAGCAGAACTTTAAAAGTGCTCATCATTGGAA
AACGTTCTTCGGGGCGAAAACTCTCAAGGATCTTACCGCTGTTGAGATCCAGTTCGATGTAACCCACTCG
TGCACCCAACTGATCTTCAGCATCTTTTACTTTCACCAGCGTTTCTGGGTGAGCAAAAACAGGAAGGCAA
AATGCCGCAAAAAAGGGAATAAGGGCGACACGGAAATGTTGAATACTCATACTCTTCCTTTTTCAATATT
ATTGAAGCATTTATCAGGGTTATTGTCTCATGAGCGGATACATATTTGAATGTATTTAGAAAAATAAACA
AATAGGGGTTCCGCGCACATTTCCCCGAAAAGTGCCACCTG
