>Addgene plasmid #100281 | pCAGGS-hPhyB-mCherry-HRasCT | addgene partial sequence | sequence record 193839 | Addgene Partial NGS Result
CCTCGGGCCGGGGAGGGCTCGGGGGAGGGGCGCGGCGGCCCCCGGAGCGCCGGCGGCTGTCGAGGCGCGG
CGAGCCGCAGCCATTGCCTTTTATGGTAATCGTGCGAGAGGGCGCAGGGACTTCCTTTGTCCCAAATCTG
TGCGGAGCCGAAATCTGGGAGGCGCCGCCGCACCCCCTCTAGCGGGCGCGGGGCGAAGCGGTGCGGCGCC
GGCAGGAAGGAAATGGGCGGGGAGGGCCTTCGTGCGTCGCCGCGCCGCCGTCCCCTTCTCCCTCTCCAGC
CTCGGGGCTGTCCGCGGGGGGACGGCTGCCTTCGGGGGGGACGGGGCAGGGCGGGGTTCGGCTTCTGGCG
TGTGACCGGCGGCTCTAGCTAGAGCCTCTGCTAACCATGTTCATGCCTTCTTCTTTTTCCTACAGCTCCT
GGGCAACGTGCTGGTTATTGTGCTGTCTCATCATTTTGGCAAAGAATTCACCATGGTGTCAGGAGTGGGA
GGAAGCGGAGGCGGCAGAGGAGGCGGGAGAGGAGGCGAGGAAGAGCCAAGCTCCTCTCACACTCCCAACA
ATCGGAGAGGGGGAGAGCAGGCTCAGAGTTCAGGCACTAAGTCCCTGAGGCCCCGCTCTAACACCGAATC
CATGTCTAAAGCCATCCAGCAGTACACCGTGGATGCTAGGCTGCATGCCGTGTTTGAACAGTCCGGGGAG
TCTGGAAAGAGTTTCGACTACAGTCAGTCACTGAAAACCACAACTTATGGGAGCTCCGTGCCCGAGCAGC
AGATTACAGCTTACCTGAGCAGGATCCAGAGGGGAGGATATATTCAGCCTTTTGGATGCATGATCGCTGT
GGATGAGTCTAGTTTCCGGATCATTGGGTACTCTGAAAATGCCAGAGAGATGCTGGGAATCATGCCACAG
AGTGTGCCCACTCTGGAAAAGCCTGAGATTCTGGCCATGGGCACCGACGTGCGGTCTCTGTTTACATCAA
GCTCCTCTATCCTGCTGGAGCGGGCTTTCGTGGCCAGAGAAATCACTCTGCTGAACCCAGTGTGGATTCA
CAGCAAGAATACCGGCAAACCCTTTTATGCCATCCTGCATAGGATTGACGTGGGGGTGGTCATCGATCTG
GAACCTGCTCGCACCGAGGATCCAGCCCTGAGCATTGCTGGCGCCGTGCAGTCCCAGAAGCTGGCTGTGA
GAGCCATCAGCCAGCTGCAGGCCCTGCCAGGAGGCGACATCAAGCTGCTGTGCGATACAGTGGTGGAGTC
CGTGAGGGACCTGACTGGATACGATCGCGTGATGGTGTATAAGTTCCACGAAGACGAGCATGGCGAAGTG
GTGGCCGAGAGCAAAAGGGACGATCTGGAGCCTTACATCGGCCTGCACTATCCTGCTACCGATATTCCAC
AGGCCTCCCGCTTCCTGTTTAAGCAGAACCGGGTGAGAATGATCGTGGACTGTAATGCTACACCAGTGCT
GGTGGTGCAGGACGATCGGCTGACCCAGAGTATGTGCCTGGTGGGATCAACACTGAGAGCCCCCCACGGC
TGTCATAGCCAGTACATGGCTAACATGGGGTCAATTGCCAGCCTGGCTATGGCCGTGATCATTAACGGCA
ATGAGGACGATGGGAGCAATGTGGCCTCCGGGAGGAGTTCAATGCGCCTGTGGGGACTGGTGGTGTGCCA
CCATACAAGCTCCCGGTGTATCCCATTTCCCCTGAGATATGCTTGCGAGTTTCTGATGCAGGCCTTCGGC
CTGCAGCTGAACATGGAGCTGCAGCTGGCCCTGCAGATGAGCGAAAAGCGGGTGCTGAGAACCCAGACAC
TGCTGTGCGACATGCTGCTGAGGGATTCCCCAGCTGGAATCGTGACCCAGAGCCCTTCCATTATGGACCT
GGTGAAGTGTGATGGAGCCGCTTTCCTGTACCACGGCAAATACTATCCACTGGGAGTGGCTCCTTCCGAG
GTGCAGATCAAGGATGTGGTGGAATGGCTGCTGGCTAATCATGCCGACTCTACAGGCCTGTCCACTGACT
CTCTGGGCGATGCTGGATACCCTGGAGCCGCTGCCCTGGGAGATGCCGTGTGCGGAATGGCTGTGGCCTA
TATTACAAAAAGGGACTTCCTGTTTTGGTTCCGCAGCCACACTGCTAAGGAGATCAAATGGGGGGGAGCC
AAGCACCATCCTGAAGATAAAGACGATGGCCAGCGGATGCATCCAAGATCTAGTTTTCAGGCCTTCCTGG
AGGTGGTGAAGTCTCGGAGTCAGCCATGGGAAACCGCTGAGATGGATGCCATCCACAGTCTGCAGCTGAT
TCTGAGAGACTCTTTTAAGGAGAGTGAGGCTGCCATGAACTCAAAAGTGGTGGACGGAGTGGTGCAGCCT
TGCAGGGATATGGCTGGCGAACAGGGAATCGACGAGCTGGGAGCTGTGGCTAGGGAAATGGTGCGCCTGA
TCGAGACTGCCACCGTGCCAATTTTCGCTGTGGACGCCGGCGGGTGTATCAACGGCTGGAATGCTAAGAT
TGCCGAGCTGACAGGCCTGTCCGTGGAAGAGGCCATGGGGAAAAGTCTGGTGTCAGATCTGATCTATAAG
GAAAACGAGGCTACAGTGAACAAGCTGCTGTCTAGGGCCCTGCGCGGAGACGAAGAGAAGAACGTGGAGG
TGAAGCTGAAAACTTTTAGTCCCGAACTGCAGGGCAAGGCCGTGTTCGTGGTGGTGAATGCCTGCTCAAG
CAAAGATTACCTGAACAATATCGTGGGCGTGTGCTTTGTGGGACAGGACGTGACCTCTCAGAAGATCGTG
ATGGATAAATTCATCAACATCCAGGGCGACTATAAGGCCATCGTGCACAGCCCTAATCCACTGATCCCCC
CTATTTTCGCTGCCGACGAAAACACCTGCTGTCTGGAGTGGAATATGGCCATGGAAAAGCTGACAGGATG
GTCAAGAAGCGAAGTGATCGGCAAAATGATTGTGGGAGAAGTGTTTGGCTCCTGCTGTATGCTGAAGGGC
CCAGATGCTCTGACTAAATTCATGATCGTGCTGCATAACGCCATTGGAGGCCAGGACACCGATAAGTTTC
CCTTCCCTTTCTTTGACAGGAACGGGAAATTCGTGCAGGCTCTGCTGACCGCCAATAAGCGCGTGTCACT
GGAGGGGAAAGTGATCGGAGCCTTTTGCTTCCTGCAGATTCCCAGCGGCGGCCGCATGGTGAGCAAGGGC
GAGGAGGATAACATGGCCATCATCAAGGAGTTCATGCGCTTCAAGGTGCACATGGAGGGCTCCGTGAACG
GCCACGAGTTCGAGATCGAGGGCGAGGGCGAGGGCCGCCCCTACGAGGGCACCCAGACCGCCAAGCTGAA
GGTGACCAAGGGTGGCCCCCTGCCCTTCGCCTGGGACATCCTGTCCCCTCAGTTCATGTACGGCTCCAAG
GCCTACGTGAAGCACCCCGCCGACATCCCCGACTACTTGAAGCTGTCCTTCCCCGAGGGCTTCAAGTGGG
AGCGCGTGATGAACTTCGAGGACGGCGGCGTGGTGACCGTGACCCAGGACTCCTCCCTGCAGGACGGCGA
GTTCATCTACAAGGTGAAGCTGCGCGGCACCAACTTCCCCTCCGACGGCCCCGTAATGCAGAAGAAGACC
ATGGGCTGGGAGGCCTCCTCCGAGCGGATGTACCCCGAGGACGGCGCCCTGAAGGGCGAGATCAAGCAGA
GGCTGAAGCTGAAGGACGGCGGCCACTACGACGCTGAGGTCAAGACCACCTACAAGGCCAAGAAGCCCGT
GCAGCTGCCCGGCGCCTACAACGTCAACATCAAGTTGGACATCACCTCCCACAACGAGGACTACACCATC
GTGGAACAGTACGAACGCGCCGAGGGCCGCCACTCCACTCTCGGCATGGACGAGCTGTCTAGAAAGCTGA
ACCCTCCTGATGAGAGTGGCCCCGGCTGCATGAGCTGCAAGTGTGTGCTCTCCTGACTCGACGGATCTTT
TTCCCTCTGCCAAAAATTATGGGGACATCATGAAGCCCCTTGAGCATCTGACTTCTGGCTAATAAAGGAA
ATTTATTTTCATTGCAATAGTGTGTTGGAATTTTTTGTGTCTCTCACTCGGAAGGACATATGGGAGGGCA
AATCATTTAAAACATCAGAATGAGTATTTGGTTTAGAGTTTGGCAACATATGCCCATATGCTGGCTGCCA
TGAACAAAGGTTGGCTATAAAGAGGTCATCAGTATATGAAACAGCCCCCTGCTGTCCATTCCTTATTCCA
TAGAAAAGCCTTGACTTGAGGTTAGATTTTTTTTATATTTTGTTTTGTGTTATTTTTTTCTTTAACATCC
CTAAAATTTTCCTTACATGTTTTACTAGCCAGATTTTTCCTCCTCTCCTGACTACTCCCAGTCATAGCTG
TCCCTCTTCTCTTATGGAGATCCCTCGACCTGCAGCCCAAGCTTGGCGTAATCATGGTCATAGCTGTTTC
CTGTGTGAAATTGTTATCCGCTCACAATTCCACACAACATACGAGCCGGAAGCATAAAGTGTAAAGCCTG
GGGTGCCTAATGAGTGAGCTAACTCACATTAATTGCGTTGCGCTCACTGCCCGCTTTCCAGTCGGGAAAC
CTGTCGTGCCAGCGGATCCGCATCTCAATTAGTCAGCAACCATAGTCCCGCCCCTAACTCCGCCCATCCC
GCCCCTAACTCCGCCCAGTTCCGCCCATTCTCCGCCCCATGGCTGACTAATTTTTTTTATTTATGCAGAG
GCCGAGGCCGCCTCGGCCTCTGAGCTATTCCAGAAGTAGTGAGGAGGCTTTTTTGGAGGCCTAGGCTTTT
GCAAAAAGCTAACTTGTTTATTGCAGCTTATAATGGTTACAAATAAAGCAATAGCATCACAAATTTCACA
AATAAAGCATTTTTTTCACTGCATTCTAGTTGTGGTTTGTCCAAACTCATCAATGTATCTTATCATGTCT
GGATCCGCTGCATTAATGAATCGGCCAACGCGCGGGGAGAGGCGGTTTGCGTATTGGGCGCTCTTCCGCT
TCCTCGCTCACTGACTCGCTGCGCTCGGTCGTTCGGCTGCGGCGAGCGGTATCAGCTCACTCAAAGGCGG
TAATACGGTTATCCACAGAATCAGGGGATAACGCAGGAAAGAACATGTGAGCAAAAGGCCAGCAAAAGGC
CAGGAACCGTAAAAAGGCCGCGTTGCTGGCGTTTTTCCATAGGCTCCGCCCCCCTGACGAGCATCACAAA
AATCGACGCTCAAGTCAGAGGTGGCGAAACCCGACAGGACTATAAAGATACCAGGCGTTTCCCCCTGGAA
GCTCCCTCGTGCGCTCTCCTGTTCCGACCCTGCCGCTTACCGGATACCTGTCCGCCTTTCTCCCTTCGGG
AAGCGTGGCGCTTTCTCATAGCTCACGCTGTAGGTATCTCAGTTCGGTGTAGGTCGTTCGCTCCAAGCTG
GGCTGTGTGCACGAACCCCCCGTTCAGCCCGACCGCTGCGCCTTATCCGGTAACTATCGTCTTGAGTCCA
ACCCGGTAAGACACGACTTATCGCCACTGGCAGCAGCCACTGGTAACAGGATTAGCAGAGCGAGGTATGT
AGGCGGTGCTACAGAGTTCTTGAAGTGGTGGCCTAACTACGGCTACACTAGAAGAACAGTATTTGGTATC
TGCGCTCTGCTGAAGCCAGTTACCTTCGGAAAAAGAGTTGGTAGCTCTTGATCCGGCAAACAAACCACCG
CTGGTAGCGGTGGTTTTTTTGTTTGCAAGCAGCAGATTACGCGCAGAAAAAAAGGATCTCAAGAAGATCC
TTTGATCTTTTCTACGGGGTCTGACGCTCAGTGGAACGAAAACTCACGTTAAGGGATTTTGGTCATGAGA
TTATCAAAAAGGATCTTCACCTAGATCCTTTTAAATTAAAAATGAAGTTTTAAATCAATCTAAAGTATAT
ATGAGTAAACTTGGTCTGACAGTTACCAATGCTTAATCAGTGAGGCACCTATCTCAGCGATCTGTCTATT
TCGTTCATCCATAGTTGCCTGACTCCCCGTCGTGTAGATAACTACGATACGGGAGGGCTTACCATCTGGC
CCCAGTGCTGCAATGATACCGCGAGACCCACGCTCACCGGCTCCAGATTTATCAGCAATAAACCAGCCAG
CCGGAAGGGCCGAGCGCAGAAGTGGTCCTGCAACTTTATCCGCCTCCATCCAGTCTATTAATTGTTGCCG
GGAAGCTAGAGTAAGTAGTTCGCCAGTTAATAGTTTGCGCAACGTTGTTGCCATTGCTACAGGCATCGTG
GTGTCACGCTCGTCGTTTGGTATGGCTTCATTCAGCTCCGGTTCCCAACGATCAAGGCGAGTTACATGAT
CCCCCATGTTGTGCAAAAAAGCGGTTAGCTCCTTCGGTCCTCCGATCGTTGTCAGAAGTAAGTTGGCCGC
AGTGTTATCACTCATGGTTATGGCAGCACTGCATAATTCTCTTACTGTCATGCCATCCGTAAGATGCTTT
TCTGTGACTGGTGAGTACTCAACCAAGTCATTCTGAGAATAGTGTATGCGGCGACCGAGTTGCTCTTGCC
CGGCGTCAATACGGGATAATACCGCGCCACATAGCAGAACTTTAAAAGTGCTCATCATTGGAAAACGTTC
TTCGGGGCGAAAACTCTCAAGGATCTTACCGCTGTTGAGATCCAGTTCGATGTAACCCACTCGTGCACCC
AACTGATCTTCAGCATCTTTTACTTTCACCAGCGTTTCTGGGTGAGCAAAAACAGGAAGGCAAAATGCCG
CAAAAAAGGGAATAAGGGCGACACGGAAATGTTGAATACTCATACTCTTCCTTTTTCAATATTATTGAAG
CATTTATCAGGGTTATTGTCTCATGAGCGGATACATATTTGAATGTATTTAGAAAAATAAACAAATAGGG
GTTCCGCGCACATTTCCCCGAAAAGTGCCACCTGGGTCGATCGACATTGATTATTGACTAGTTATTAATA
GTAATCAATTACGGGGTCATTAGTTCATAGCCCATATATGGAGTTCCGCGTTACATAACTTACGGTAAAT
GGCCCGCCTGGCTGACCGCCCAACGACCCCCGCCCATTGACGTCAATAATGACGTATGTTCCCATAGTAA
CGCCAATAGGGACTTTCCATTGACGTCAATGGGTGGAGTATTTACGGTAAACTGCCCACTTGGCAGTACA
TCAAGTGTATCATATGCCAAGTACGCCCCCTATTGACGTCAATGACGGTAAATGGCCCGCCTGGCATTAT
GCCCAGTACATGACCTTATGGGACTTTCCTACTTGGCAGTACATCTACGTATTAGTCATCGCTATTACCA
TGGTCGAGGTGAGCCCCACGTTCTGCTTCACTCTCCCCATCTCCCCCCCCTCCCCACCCCCAATTTTGTA
TTTATTTATTTTTTAATTATTTTGTGCAGCGATGGGGGCGGGGG
